Addgene plasmid #146926: pnEK-NvS_M
Purpose: (Empty Backbone) Bacterial Expression vector
Depositing lab: Elisa Izaurralde. Depositing organization: Max Planck Institute for Developmental Biology. Publication: Deciphering correct strategies for multiprotein complex assembly by co-expression: application to complexes as large as the histone octamer. Diebold ML, Fribourg S, Koch M, Metzger T, Romier C. J Struct Biol. 2011 Aug;175(2):178-88. doi: 10.1016/j.jsb.2011.02.001. Epub 2011 Feb 12. PubMed 21320604.
Backbone
  Vector backbone: pnEK
  Vector type: Bacterial Expression
Growth in bacteria
  Bacterial resistance: Kanamycin, 50 μg/mL
  Growth temperature: 37°C
  Growth strain: DH5alpha
  Copy number: Low Copy
Gene/Insert
  Gene/Insert name: None
Terms and licenses: Academic/Nonprofit Terms; Industry Terms: Not Available to Industry
Depositor comments: Plasmids from this collection were made available to the research community and donated after the lab closed. Please note that the sequence provided by the depositing laboratory may be theoretical/predicted or based on Sanger sequencing results. There may be discrepancies between sequencing results obtained by Addgene and the depositor sequence. If an Addgene verified sequence is not available, please contact before placing your order to request that our lab fully sequence the plasmid.
How to cite: pnEK-NvS_M was a gift from Elisa Izaurralde (Addgene plasmid # 146926 ; http://n2t.net/addgene:146926 ; RRID:Addgene_146926)
