[The description below was written by a language model from this plasmid's Addgene catalogue record and pLannotate feature annotations shown in this document.]
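Description:
pnEK-NvS_M is an empty bacterial expression vector built on the pnEK backbone, a pET-like T7 system. No insert is recorded. The sequenced plasmid is 5,335 nt and is selected with kanamycin through an aph(3')-Ia aminoglycoside phosphotransferase gene. Replication relies on a ColE1/pMB1-type origin accompanied by the bom mobility region and the rop gene. Rop restrains copy number, which fits the catalogue's "low copy" designation. An f1 phage origin is also present and would allow single-stranded DNA production. Short fragments of the tetracycline resistance gene, an AmpR promoter fragment and a predicted E. coli open reading frame appear to be pBR322-derived remnants rather than functional parts.

The expression cassette consists of a T7 promoter immediately followed by a lac operator, the strong T7 gene 10 ribosome binding site, a cloning region and a T7 terminator. A plasmid-borne lacI gene with its own promoter supplies repressor. Transcription is therefore held off until IPTG is added, in a host that provides T7 RNA polymerase. Just downstream of the RBS, the annotation detects a partial match to Strep-Tag II, suggesting the vector adds an N-terminal Strep-type affinity tag to proteins cloned in frame. The record does not describe the tag, any protease cleavage site or the cloning sites explicitly. A short match to the T7 gene 10B-derived SET1 tag lies just before the terminator and is probably residual pET sequence.

The associated publication concerns co-expression strategies for assembling multiprotein complexes in E. coli, so this vector likely serves as one member of a compatible set for producing and purifying tagged recombinant proteins or complex subunits.
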