Features (pLannotate 1.2.2; 18 found; start..end, strand, type, name):
     12..440     +  rep_origin     f1 ori (sequence partly withheld): f1 bacteriophage origin of replication; arrow indicates direction of (+) strand synthesis
    493..550     +  promoter       AmpR promoter (fragment): bla
    559..1374    -  CDS            KanR: aminoglycoside phosphotransferase; aph(3')-Ia; confers resistance to kanamycin in bacteria or G418 (Geneticin®) in eukaryotes
   1496..2084    +  rep_origin     ori: high-copy-number ColE1/pMB1/pBR322/pUC origin of replication
   2270..2409    -  misc_feature   bom: basis of mobility region from pBR322
   2511..2702    -  CDS            rop: Rop protein, which maintains plasmids at low copy number; rop
   2719..3099    +  CDS            YPB1_ECOLX: Protein predicted: Swiss-Prot protein existence level 4. From Escherichia coli.
   3171..3462    -  CDS            TcR (fragment): tetracycline efflux protein; tet; confers resistance to tetracycline
   3477..3498    -  protein_bind   CAP binding site: CAP binding activates transcription in the presence of cAMP. E. coli catabolite activator protein
   3511..4593    -  CDS            lacI: lac repressor; lacI; The lac repressor binds to the lac operator to inhibit transcription in E. coli. This inhibition can be relieved by adding lactose or isopropyl-β-D-thiogalactopyranoside (IPTG).
   4594..4671    -  promoter       lacI promoter: lacI
   4679..4958    -  CDS            TcR (fragment): tetracycline efflux protein; tet; confers resistance to tetracycline
   4980..4998    +  promoter       T7 promoter: promoter for bacteriophage T7 RNA polymerase
   4999..5023    +  protein_bind   lac operator: The lac repressor binds to the lac operator to inhibit transcription in E. coli. This inhibition can be relieved by adding lactose or isopropyl-β-D-thiogalactopyranoside (IPTG). lac repressor encoded by lacI
   5038..5060    +  RBS            RBS: efficient ribosome binding site from bacteriophage T7 gene 10 (Olins and Rangwala, 1989)
   5079..5101    +  CDS            Strep-Tag II (fragment): peptide that binds Strep-Tactin®, an engineered form of streptavidin
   5206..5255    +  CDS            SET1 (fragment): solubility-enhancement tag derived from T7 phage gene 10B
   5263..5310    +  terminator     T7 terminator: transcription terminator for bacteriophage T7 RNA polymerase
>Addgene plasmid #146926 | pnEK-NvS_M | addgene full sequence | sequence record 355211 | Addgene NGS Result
TGGCGAATGGG
[124 nt withheld, positions 12-135]
C
[91 nt withheld, positions 137-227]
A
[49 nt withheld, positions 229-277]
CCTTTGACGTTGGAGTCCACGTTCTTT
[37 nt withheld, positions 305-341]
ACCCTATCTCGGTCTATTCTTTTGATTTATAAGGGATTTTGCCGATTTCGGCCTATTGGTTAAAAAATGA
GCTGATTTAACAAAAATTTAACGCGAATTTTAACAAAATATTAACGCTTACAATTTAGGTGGCACTTTTC
GGGGAAATGTGCGCGGAACCCCTATTTGTTTATTTTTCTAAATACATTCAAATATGTATCCGCTCATGAA
TTAATTCTTAGAAAAACTCATCGAGCATCAAATGAAACTGCAATTTATTCATATCAGGATTATCAATACC
ATATTTTTGAAAAAGCCGTTTCTGTAATGAAGGAGAAAACTCACCGAGGCAGTTCCATAGGATGGCAAGA
TCCTGGTATCGGTCTGCGATTCCGACTCGTCCAACATCAATACAACCTATTAATTTCCCCTCGTCAAAAA
TAAGGTTATCAAGTGAGAAATCACCATGAGTGACGACTGAATCCGGTGAGAATGGCAAAAGTTTATGCAT
TTCTTTCCAGACTTGTTCAACAGGCCAGCCATTACGCTCGTCATCAAAATCACTCGCATCAACCAAACCG
TTATTCATTCGTGATTGCGCCTGAGCGAGACGAAATACGCGATCGCTGTTAAAAGGACAATTACAAACAG
GAATCGAATGCAACCGGCGCAGGAACACTGCCAGCGCATCAACAATATTTTCACCTGAATCAGGATATTC
TTCTAATACCTGGAATGCTGTTTTCCCGGGGATCGCAGTGGTGAGTAACCATGCATCATCAGGAGTACGG
ATAAAATGCTTGATGGTCGGAAGAGGCATAAATTCCGTCAGCCAGTTTAGTCTGACCATCTCATCTGTAA
CATCATTGGCAACGCTACCTTTGCCATGTTTCAGAAACAACTCTGGCGCATCGGGCTTCCCATACAATCG
ATAGATTGTCGCACCTGATTGCCCGACATTATCGCGAGCCCATTTATACCCATATAAATCAGCATCCATG
TTGGAATTTAATCGCGGCCTAGAGCAAGACGTTTCCCGTTGAATATGGCTCATAACACCCCTTGTATTAC
TGTTTATGTAAGCAGACAGTTTTATTGTTCATGACCAAAATCCCTTAACGTGAGTTTTCGTTCCACTGAG
CGTCAGACCCCGTAGAAAAGATCAAAGGATCTTCTTGAGATCCTTTTTTTCTGCGCGTAATCTGCTGCTT
GCAAACAAAAAAACCACCGCTACCAGCGGTGGTTTGTTTGCCGGATCAAGAGCTACCAACTCTTTTTCCG
AAGGTAACTGGCTTCAGCAGAGCGCAGATACCAAATACTGTCCTTCTAGTGTAGCCGTAGTTAGGCCACC
ACTTCAAGAACTCTGTAGCACCGCCTACATACCTCGCTCTGCTAATCCTGTTACCAGTGGCTGCTGCCAG
TGGCGATAAGTCGTGTCTTACCGGGTTGGACTCAAGACGATAGTTACCGGATAAGGCGCAGCGGTCGGGC
TGAACGGGGGGTTCGTGCACACAGCCCAGCTTGGAGCGAACGACCTACACCGAACTGAGATACCTACAGC
GTGAGCTATGAGAAAGCGCCACGCTTCCCGAAGGGAGAAAGGCGGACAGGTATCCGGTAAGCGGCAGGGT
CGGAACAGGAGAGCGCACGAGGGAGCTTCCAGGGGGAAACGCCTGGTATCTTTATAGTCCTGTCGGGTTT
CGCCACCTCTGACTTGAGCGTCGATTTTTGTGATGCTCGTCAGGGGGGCGGAGCCTATGGAAAAACGCCA
GCAACGCGGCCTTTTTACGGTTCCTGGCCTTTTGCTGGCCTTTTGCTCACATGTTCTTTCCTGCGTTATC
CCCTGATTCTGTGGATAACCGTATTACCGCCTTTGAGTGAGCTGATACCGCTCGCCGCAGCCGAACGACC
GAGCGCAGCGAGTCAGTGAGCGAGGAAGCGGAAGAGCGCCTGATGCGGTATTTTCTCCTTACGCATCTGT
GCGGTATTTCACACCGCAATGGTGCACTCTCAGTACAATCTGCTCTGATGCCGCATAGTTAAGCCAGTAT
ACACTCCGCTATCGCTACGTGACTGGGTCATGGCTGCGCCCCGACACCCGCCAACACCCGCTGACGCGCC
CTGACGGGCTTGTCTGCTCCCGGCATCCGCTTACAGACAAGCTGTGACCGTCTCCGGGAGCTGCATGTGT
CAGAGGTTTTCACCGTCATCACCGAAACGCGCGAGGCAGCTGCGGTAAAGCTCATCAGCGTGGTCGTGAA
GCGATTCACAGATGTCTGCCTGTTCATCCGCGTCCAGCTCGTTGAGTTTCTCCAGAAGCGTTAATGTCTG
GCTTCTGATAAAGCGGGCCATGTTAAGGGCGGTTTTTTCCTGTTTGGTCACTGATGCCTCCGTGTAAGGG
GGATTTCTGTTCATGGGGGTAATGATACCGATGAAACGAGAGAGGATGCTCACGATACGGGTTACTGATG
ATGAACATGCCCGGTTACTGGAACGTTGTGAGGGTAAACAACTGGCGGTATGGATGCGGCGGGACCAGAG
AAAAATCACTCAGGGTCAATGCCAGCGCTTCGTTAATACAGATGTAGGTGTTCCACAGGGTAGCCAGCAG
CATCCTGCGATGCAGATCCGGAACATAATGGTGCAGGGCGCTGACTTCCGCGTTTCCAGACTTTACGAAA
CACGGAAACCGAAGACCATTCATGTTGTTGCTCAGGTCGCAGACGTTTTGCAGCAGCAGTCGCTTCACGT
TCGCTCGCGTATCGGTGATTCATTCTGCTAACCAGTAAGGCAACCCCGCCAGCCTAGCCGGGTCCTCAAC
GACAGGAGCACGATCATGCGCACCCGTGGGGCCGCCATGCCGGCGATAATGGCCTGCTTCTCGCCGAAAC
GTTTGGTGGCGGGACCAGTGACGAAGGCTTGAGCGAGGGCGTGCAAGATTCCGAATACCGCAAGCGACAG
GCCGATCATCGTCGCGCTCCAGCGAAAGCGGTCCTCGCCGAAAATGACCCAGAGCGCTGCCGGCACCTGT
CCTACGAGTTGCATGATAAAGAAGACAGTCATAAGTGCGGCGACGATAGTCATGCCCCGCGCCCACCGGA
AGGAGCTGACTGGGTTGAAGGCTCTCAAGGGCATCGGTCGAGATCCCGGTGCCTAATGAGTGAGCTAACT
TACATTAATTGCGTTGCGCTCACTGCCCGCTTTCCAGTCGGGAAACCTGTCGTGCCAGCTGCATTAATGA
ATCGGCCAACGCGCGGGGAGAGGCGGTTTGCGTATTGGGCGCCAGGGTGGTTTTTCTTTTCACCAGTGAG
ACGGGCAACAGCTGATTGCCCTTCACCGCCTGGCCCTGAGAGAGTTGCAGCAAGCGGTCCACGCTGGTTT
GCCCCAGCAGGCGAAAATCCTGTTTGATGGTGGTTAACGGCGGGATATAACATGAGCTGTCTTCGGTATC
GTCGTATCCCACTACCGAGATATCCGCACCAACGCGCAGCCCGGACTCGGTAATGGCGCGCATTGCGCCC
AGCGCCATCTGATCGTTGGCAACCAGCATCGCAGTGGGAACGATGCCCTCATTCAGCATTTGCATGGTTT
GTTGAAAACCGGACATGGCACTCCAGTCGCCTTCCCGTTCCGCTATCGGCTGAATTTGATTGCGAGTGAG
ATATTTATGCCAGCCAGCCAGACGCAGACGCGCCGAGACAGAACTTAATGGGCCCGCTAACAGCGCGATT
TGCTGGTGACCCAATGCGACCAGATGCTCCACGCCCAGTCGCGTACCGTCTTCATGGGAGAAAATAATAC
TGTTGATGGGTGTCTGGTCAGAGACATCAAGAAATAACGCCGGAACATTAGTGCAGGCAGCTTCCACAGC
AATGGCATCCTGGTCATCCAGCGGATAGTTAATGATCAGCCCACTGACGCGTTGCGCGAGAAGATTGTGC
ACCGCCGCTTTACAGGCTTCGACGCCGCTTCGTTCTACCATCGACACCACCACGCTGGCACCCAGTTGAT
CGGCGCGAGATTTAATCGCCGCGACAATTTGCGACGGCGCGTGCAGGGCCAGACTGGAGGTGGCAACGCC
AATCAGCAACGACTGTTTGCCCGCCAGTTGTTGTGCCACGCGGTTGGGAATGTAATTCAGCTCCGCCATC
GCCGCTTCCACTTTTTCCCGCGTTTTCGCAGAAACGTGGCTGGCCTGGTTCACCACGCGGGAAACGGTCT
GATAAGAGACACCGGCATACTCTGCGACATCGTATAACGTTACTGGTTTCACATTCACCACCCTGAATTG
ACTCTCTTCCGGGCGCTATCATGCCATACCGCGAAAGGTTTTGCGCCATTCGATGGTGTCCGGGATCTCG
ACGCTCTCCCTTATGCGACTCCTGCATTAGGAAGCAGCCCAGTAGTAGGTTGAGGCCGTTGAGCACCGCC
GCCGCAAGGAATGGTGCATGCAAGGAGATGGCGCCCAACAGTCCCCCGGCCACGGGGCCTGCCACCATAC
CCACGCCGAAACAAGCGCTCATGAGCCCGAAGTGGCGAGCCCGATCTTCCCCATCGGTGATGTCGGCGAT
ATAGGCGCCAGCAACCGCACCTGTGGCGCCGGTGATGCCGGCCACGATGCGTCCGGCGTAGAGGATCGAG
ATCTCGATCCCGCGAAATTAATACGACTCACTATAGGGGAATTGTGAGCGGATAACAATTCCCCACTAGT
AATAATTTTGTTTAACTTTAAGAAGGAGATATACCATGGGCAGCAGCTGGAGCCACCCGCAGTTCGAAAA
AAGCAGCGGTACCGGCAGCGGCGAAAACCTTTACTTCCAGGGCCATATGCTCGAGCTTAAGCAATTGGGA
TCCTAATAGTCTAGAGCTAGCCCTAGGAGATCCGGCTGCTAACAAAGCCCGAAAGGAAGCTGAGTTGGCT
GCTGCCACCGCTGAGCAATAACTAGCATAACCCCTTGGGGCCTCTAAACGGGTCTTGAGGGGTTTTTTGC
TGAAAGGAGGAACTATATCCGGAT
